Addgene plasmid #203908: pHR_Gal4UAS_dGFP_PGK_iRFP (pLZA042)
Purpose: Encodes dGFP downstream UAS promoter that's responsive to Gal4-VP64 activity in mammalian cells
Depositing lab: Jared Toettcher. Depositing organization: Princeton University. Publication: Light-switchable transcription factors obtained by direct screening in mammalian cells. Zhu L, McNamara HM, Toettcher JE. Nat Commun. 2023 Jun 2;14(1):3185. doi: 10.1038/s41467-023-38993-6. PubMed 37268649.
Backbone
  Vector backbone: pHR
  Backbone size w/o insert (bp): 8392
  Total vector size (bp): 11102
  Vector type: Mammalian Expression
Growth in bacteria
  Bacterial resistance: Ampicillin, 100 μg/mL
  Growth temperature: 37°C
  Growth strain: NEB Stable
  Copy number: Unknown
Gene/Insert
  Gene/Insert name: Gal4UAS_dGFP_PGK_iRFP
  Species: Synthetic
  Insert size (bp): 2707
  Promoter: 5xUAS and PGK
  Cloning method: Gibson Cloning
  Sequencing primers: 5′ cagggacagcagagatccagtttg
Terms and licenses: Academic/Nonprofit Terms; Industry Terms: Not Available to Industry
How to cite: pHR_Gal4UAS_dGFP_PGK_iRFP (pLZA042) was a gift from Jared Toettcher (Addgene plasmid # 203908 ; http://n2t.net/addgene:203908 ; RRID:Addgene_203908)
