[The description below was written by a language model from this plasmid's Addgene catalogue record and pLannotate feature annotations shown in this document.]
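Description:
pHR_Gal4UAS_dGFP_PGK_iRFP (pLZA042) is a synthetic transcriptional reporter built in the pHR backbone, catalogued as a mammalian expression vector. The annotated features show the architecture of an HIV-1-derived, self-inactivating lentiviral transfer plasmid: a truncated 5' LTR, the Ψ packaging signal with a gag fragment, the Rev response element, the cPPT/CTS, a WPRE downstream of the payload, and a ΔU3 3' LTR. In bacteria it is maintained through a high-copy ColE1/pUC-type origin and selected with ampicillin via β-lactamase. The remaining backbone annotations (SV40 promoter, gpt fragments, SV40 small t intron and poly(A) signal, and partial TcR, rop and bom sequences) appear to be remnants of ancestral vectors rather than functional parts of the reporter. The sequenced record is about 11.1 kb, close to the catalogued total size.

The roughly 2.7 kb insert sits between the cPPT and the WPRE and contains two expression units. According to the catalogue, the first is driven by a 5xUAS promoter. The feature table does not annotate the UAS repeats themselves, but it does detect a minimal CMV promoter fragment immediately upstream of d2EGFP, an EGFP destabilized by fusion to a mouse ornithine decarboxylase degron, which gives a half-life of about two hours. This unit should therefore be largely silent until a Gal4 DNA-binding-domain activator such as Gal4-VP64 binds, and the short-lived GFP lets fluorescence follow changes in transcription fairly closely. The second unit uses the mouse PGK promoter to express iRFP713 constitutively. This near-infrared, biliverdin-dependent fluorescent protein marks cells that carry the reporter regardless of Gal4 activity. The construct serves as a readout of Gal4-VP64 activity in mammalian cells, and the associated publication concerns screening for light-switchable transcription factors.
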