Features (pLannotate 1.2.2; 36 found; start..end, strand, type, name):
     70..375     +  CDS            frsA (fragment): FRSA_ECOLI - Also known as yafA. Experimental evidence at protein level: Swiss-Prot protein existence level 1. Catalyzes the hydrolysis of esters (PubMed:15808744). Displays esterase activity toward pNP-butyrate (PubMed:15808744). May stimulate mixed-acid fermentation by acting as a fermentation/respiration switch that down-regulates respiration and up- regulates fermentation rates (PubMed:15169777). From Escherichia coli (strain K12).
    379..453     +  CDS            small t antigen (fragment): SV40 (simian virus 40) small t antigen
    455..520     +  intron         small t intron: SV40 (simian virus 40) small t antigen intron
    650..670     +  CDS            SV40 NLS: nuclear localization signal of SV40 (simian virus 40) large T antigen
    989..1072    +  CDS            large T antigen (fragment): large T antigen from SV40 (simian virus 40)
   1095..1229    +  polyA_signal   SV40 poly(A) signal: SV40 polyadenylation signal
   1396..1725    +  CDS            nef (fragment): NEF_HV1BR - Experimental evidence at protein level: Swiss-Prot protein existence level 1. Extracellular Nef protein targets CD4(+) T-lymphocytes for apoptosis by interacting with CXCR4 surface receptors (PubMed:14990729). From Human immunodeficiency virus type 1 group M subtype B (isolate BRU/LAI) (HIV-1).
   1773..2030    +  LTR            5' LTR (truncated): truncated 5' long terminal repeat (LTR) from HIV-1
   2077..2202    +  misc_feature   HIV-1 Ψ: packaging signal of human immunodeficiency virus type 1
   2186..2524    +  CDS            HIV-1 gag (fragment): gag protein from human immunodeficiency virus 1; gag
   2699..2932    +  misc_feature   RRE: The Rev response element (RRE) of HIV-1 allows for Rev-dependent mRNA export from the nucleus to the cytoplasm.
   3309..3409    +  CDS            Rev (fragment): human immunodeficiency virus 1 (HIV-1) Rev protein; rev; enhances nuclear export of unspliced and incompletely spliced viral mRNAs
   3446..3563    +  misc_feature   cPPT/CTS: central polypurine tract and central termination sequence of HIV-1
   3600..3623    -  misc_feature   MCS (fragment): pBluescript multiple cloning site
   3756..3792    +  promoter       minimal CMV promoter (fragment): human cytomegalovirus (CMV) immediate early promoter
   3894..4739    +  CDS            d2EGFP: EGFP destabilized by fusion to residues 422-461 of mouse ornithine decarboxylase, giving an in vivo half-life of ~2 hours mammalian codon-optimized
   4800..4817    +  misc_feature   MCS (fragment): pUC18/19 multiple cloning site
   4862..5361    +  promoter       PGK promoter: mouse phosphoglycerate kinase 1 promoter
   5382..6329    +  CDS            iRFP713: iRFP713 is a basic (constitutively fluorescent) near ir fluorescent protein published in 2011, derived from Rhodopseudomonas palustris. It has low acid sensitivity. It requires the cofactor biliverdin for fluorescence.
   6344..6374    +  misc_feature   MCS (fragment): pUC18/19 multiple cloning site
   6391..6409    +  misc_feature   MCS (fragment): pBluescript multiple cloning site
   6409..6997    +  misc_feature   WPRE: woodchuck hepatitis virus posttranscriptional regulatory element
   6998..7020    +  misc_feature   MCS (fragment): pBluescript multiple cloning site
   7037..7105    +  CDS            nef (fragment): NEF_HV1Z2 - Experimental evidence at protein level: Swiss-Prot protein existence level 1. Extracellular Nef protein targets CD4(+) T-lymphocytes for apoptosis by interacting with CXCR4 surface receptors. From Human immunodeficiency virus type 1 group M subtype D (isolate Z2/CDC-Z34) (HIV-1).
   7107..7340    +  LTR            3' LTR (ΔU3): self-inactivating 3' long terminal repeat (LTR) from HIV-1
   7365..7383    -  promoter       SP6 promoter: promoter for bacteriophage SP6 RNA polymerase
   7611..7890    +  CDS            TcR (fragment): tetracycline efflux protein; tet; confers resistance to tetracycline
   7891..7939    -  misc_feature   bom (fragment): basis of mobility region from pBR322
   8041..8076    -  CDS            rop (fragment): Rop protein, which maintains plasmids at low copy number; rop
   8171..8275    +  promoter       AmpR promoter: bla
   8276..9136    +  CDS            AmpR: β-lactamase; bla; confers resistance to ampicillin, carbenicillin, and related antibiotics
   9307..9895    +  rep_origin     ori: high-copy-number ColE1/pMB1/pBR322/pUC origin of replication
  10078..10134   +  CDS            lacI (fragment): lac repressor; lacI; The lac repressor binds to the lac operator to inhibit transcription in E. coli. This inhibition can be relieved by adding lactose or isopropyl-β-D-thiogalactopyranoside (IPTG).
  10141..10470   +  promoter       SV40 promoter: SV40 enhancer and early promoter
  10670..10789   +  CDS            gpt (fragment): XGPT_ECOLI - Also known as gpp, gxu. Experimental evidence at protein level: Swiss-Prot protein existence level 1. Purine salvage pathway enzyme that catalyzes the transfer of the ribosyl-5-phosphate group from 5-phospho-alpha-D-ribose 1- diphosphate (PRPP) to the N9 position of the 6-oxopurines guanine and xanthine to form the corresponding ribonucleotides GMP (guanosine 5'- monophosphate) and XMP (xanthosine 5'-monophosphate), with the release of PPi. To a lesser extent, also acts on hypoxanthine (PubMed:9100006, PubMed:3886014). Does not ribophosphorylate adenine (PubMed:3886014). From Esch
  10789..11124   +  CDS            gpt (fragment): XGPT_ECOLI - Also known as gpp, gxu. Experimental evidence at protein level: Swiss-Prot protein existence level 1. Purine salvage pathway enzyme that catalyzes the transfer of the ribosyl-5-phosphate group from 5-phospho-alpha-D-ribose 1- diphosphate (PRPP) to the N9 position of the 6-oxopurines guanine and xanthine to form the corresponding ribonucleotides GMP (guanosine 5'- monophosphate) and XMP (xanthosine 5'-monophosphate), with the release of PPi. To a lesser extent, also acts on hypoxanthine (PubMed:9100006, PubMed:3886014). Does not ribophosphorylate adenine (PubMed:3886014). From Esch
>Addgene plasmid #203908 | pHR_Gal4UAS_dGFP_PGK_iRFP (pLZA042) | addgene full sequence | sequence record 400835 | Addgene NGS Result
CGGGCGTTGTTCTTTTTAACTTCAGGCGGGTTACAATAGTTTCCAGTAAGTATTCTGGAGGCTGCATCCA
TGACACAGGCAAACCTGAGCGAAACCCTGTTCAAACCCCGCTTTAAACATCCTGAAACCTCGACGCTAGT
CCGCCGCTTTAATCACGGCGCACAACCGCCTGTGCAGTCGGCCCTTGATGGTAAAACCATCCCTCACTGG
TATCGCATGATTAACCGTCTGATGTGGATCTGGCGCGGCATTGACCCACGCGAAATCCTCGACGTCCAGG
CACGTATTGTGATGAGCGATGCCGAACGTACCGACGATGATTTATACGATACGGTGATTGGCTACCGTGG
CGGCAACTGGATTTATGAGTGGGCCCCGGATCTTTGTGAAGGAACCTTACTTCTGTGGTGTGACATAATT
GGACAAACTACCTACAGAGATTTAAAGCTCTAAGGTAAATATAAAATTTTTAAGTGTATAATGTGTTAAA
CTACTGATTCTAATTGTTTGTGTATTTTAGATTCCAACCTATGGAACTGATGAATGGGAGCAGTGGTGGA
ATGCCTTTAATGAGGAAAACCTGTTTTGCTCAGAAGAAATGCCATCTAGTGATGATGAGGCTACTGCTGA
CTCTCAACATTCTACTCCTCCAAAAAAGAAGAGAAAGGTAGAAGACCCCAAGGACTTTCCTTCAGAATTG
CTAAGTTTTTTGAGTCATGCTGTGTTTAGTAATAGAACTCTTGCTTGCTTTGCTATTTACACCACAAAGG
AAAAAGCTGCACTGCTATACAAGAAAATTATGGAAAAATATTCTGTAACCTTTATAAGTAGGCATAACAG
TTATAATCATAACATACTGTTTTTTCTTACTCCACACAGGCATAGAGTGTCTGCTATTAATAACTATGCT
CAAAAATTGTGTACCTTTAGCTTTTTAATTTGTAAAGGGGTTAATAAGGAATATTTGATGTATAGTGCCT
TGACTAGAGATCATAATCAGCCATACCACATTTGTAGAGGTTTTACTTGCTTTAAAAAACCTCCCACACC
TCCCCCTGAACCTGAAACATAAAATGAATGCAATTGTTGTTGTTAACTTGTTTATTGCAGCTTATAATGG
TTACAAATAAAGCAATAGCATCACAAATTTCACAAATAAAGCATTTTTTTCACTGCATTCTAGTTGTGGT
TTGTCCAAACTCATCAATGTATCTTATCATGTCTGGATCAACTGGATAACTCAAGCTAACCAAAATCATC
CCAAACTTCCCACCCCATACCCTATTACCACTGCCAATTACCTGTGGTTTCATTTACTCTAAACCTGTGA
TTCCTCTGAATTATTTTCATTTTAAAGAAATTGTATTTGTTAAATATGTACTACAAACTTAGTAGTTGGA
AGGGCTAATTCACTCCCAAAGAAGACAAGATATCCTTGATCTGTGGATCTACCACACACAAGGCTACTTC
CCTGATTAGCAGAACTACACACCAGGGCCAGGGGTCAGATATCCACTGACCTTTGGATGGTGCTACAAGC
TAGTACCAGTTGAGCCAGATAAGGTAGAAGAGGCCAATAAAGGAGAGAACACCAGCTTGTTACACCCTGT
GAGCCTGCATGGGATGGATGACCCGGAGAGAGAAGTGTTAGAGTGGAGGTTTGACAGCCGCCTAGCATTT
CATCACGTGGCCCGAGAGCTGCATCCGGAGTACTTCAAGAACTGCTGATATCGAGCTTGCTACAAGGGAC
TTTCCGCTGGGGACTTTCCAGGGAGGCGTGGCCTGGGCGGGACTGGGGAGTGGCGAGCCCTCAGATCCTG
CATATAAGCAGCTGCTTTTTGCCTGTACTGGGTCTCTCTGGTTAGACCAGATCTGAGCCTGGGAGCTCTC
TGGCTAACTAGGGAACCCACTGCTTAAGCCTCAATAAAGCTTGCCTTGAGTGCTTCAAGTAGTGTGTGCC
CGTCTGTTGTGTGACTCTGGTAACTAGAGATCCCTCAGACCCTTTTAGTCAGTGTGGAAAATCTCTAGCA
GTGGCGCCCGAACAGGGACTTGAAAGCGAAAGGGAAACCAGAGGAGCTCTCTCGACGCAGGACTCGGCTT
GCTGAAGCGCGCACGGCAAGAGGCGAGGGGCGGCGACTGGTGAGTACGCCAAAAATTTTGACTAGCGGAG
GCTAGAAGGAGAGAGATGGGTGCGAGAGCGTCAGTATTAAGCGGGGGAGAATTAGATCGCGATGGGAAAA
AATTCGGTTAAGGCCAGGGGGAAAGAAAAAATATAAATTAAAACATATAGTATGGGCAAGCAGGGAGCTA
GAACGATTCGCAGTTAATCCTGGCCTGTTAGAAACATCAGAAGGCTGTAGACAAATACTGGGACAGCTAC
AACCATCCCTTCAGACAGGATCAGAAGAACTTAGATCATTATATAATACAGTAGCAACCCTCTATTGTGT
GCATCAAAGGATAGAGATAAAAGACACCAAGGAAGCTTTAGACAAGATAGAGGAAGAGCAAAACAAAAGT
AAGACCACCGCACAGCAAGCGGCCGGCCGCTGATCTTCAGACCTGGAGGAGGAGATATGAGGGACAATTG
GAGAAGTGAATTATATAAATATAAAGTAGTAAAAATTGAACCATTAGGAGTAGCACCCACCAAGGCAAAG
AGAAGAGTGGTGCAGAGAGAAAAAAGAGCAGTGGGAATAGGAGCTTTGTTCCTTGGGTTCTTGGGAGCAG
CAGGAAGCACTATGGGCGCAGCGTCAATGACGCTGACGGTACAGGCCAGACAATTATTGTCTGGTATAGT
GCAGCAGCAGAACAATTTGCTGAGGGCTATTGAGGCGCAACAGCATCTGTTGCAACTCACAGTCTGGGGC
ATCAAGCAGCTCCAGGCAAGAATCCTGGCTGTGGAAAGATACCTAAAGGATCAACAGCTCCTGGGGATTT
GGGGTTGCTCTGGAAAACTCATTTGCACCACTGCTGTGCCTTGGAATGCTAGTTGGAGTAATAAATCTCT
GGAACAGATTTGGAATCACACGACCTGGATGGAGTGGGACAGAGAAATTAACAATTACACAAGCTTAATA
CACTCCTTAATTGAAGAATCGCAAAACCAGCAAGAAAAGAATGAACAAGAATTATTGGAATTAGATAAAT
GGGCAAGTTTGTGGAATTGGTTTAACATAACAAATTGGCTGTGGTATATAAAATTATTCATAATGATAGT
AGGAGGCTTGGTAGGTTTAAGAATAGTTTTTGCTGTACTTTCTATAGTGAATAGAGTTAGGCAGGGATAT
TCACCATTATCGTTTCAGACCCACCTCCCAACCCCGAGGGGACCCGACAGGCCCGAAGGAATAGAAGAAG
AAGGTGGAGAGAGAGACAGAGACAGATCCATTCGATTAGTGAACGGATCTCGACGGTATCGCCAAATGGC
AGTATTCATCCACAATTTTAAAAGAAAAGGGGGGATTGGGGGGTACAGTGCAGGGGAAAGAATAGTAGAC
ATAATAGCAACAGACATACAAACTAAAGAATTACAAAAACAAATTACAAAAATTCAAAATTTTCGGGTTT
ATTACAGGGACAGCAGAGATCCAGTTTGGATCGATAAGCTTGATATCGAATTCGGAGCACTGTCCTCCGA
ACGTCGGAGCACTGTCCTCCGAACGTCGGAGCACTGTCCTCCGAACGTCGGAGCACTGTCCTCCGAACGG
AGCATGTCCTCCGAACGTCGGAGCACTGTCCTCCGAACGACTAGTTAGGCGTGTACGGTGGGAGGCCTAT
ATAAGCAGAGCTCGTTTAGTGAACCGTCAGATCGCCTGGAGACGCCATCCACGCTGTTTTGACCTCCATA
GAAGACACCGGGACCGATCCAGCCTCTCGACATTCGTTGGATCATGGTGAGCAAGGGCGAGGAGCTGTTC
ACCGGGGTGGTGCCCATCCTGGTCGAGCTGGACGGCGACGTAAACGGCCACAAGTTCAGCGTGTCCGGCG
AGGGCGAGGGCGATGCCACCTACGGCAAGCTGACCCTGAAGTTCATCTGCACCACCGGCAAGCTGCCCGT
GCCCTGGCCCACCCTCGTGACCACCCTGACCTACGGCGTGCAGTGCTTCAGCCGCTACCCCGACCACATG
AAGCAGCACGACTTCTTCAAGTCCGCCATGCCCGAAGGCTACGTCCAGGAGCGCACCATCTTCTTCAAGG
ACGACGGCAACTACAAGACCCGCGCCGAGGTGAAGTTCGAGGGCGACACCCTGGTGAACCGCATCGAGCT
GAAGGGCATCGACTTCAAGGAGGACGGCAACATCCTGGGGCACAAGCTGGAGTACAACTACAACAGCCAC
AACGTCTATATCATGGCCGACAAGCAGAAGAACGGCATCAAGGTGAACTTCAAGATCCGCCACAACATCG
AGGACGGCAGCGTGCAGCTCGCCGACCACTACCAGCAGAACACCCCCATCGGCGACGGCCCCGTGCTGCT
GCCCGACAACCACTACCTGAGCACCCAGTCCGCCCTGAGCAAAGACCCCAACGAGAAGCGCGATCACATG
GTCCTGCTGGAGTTCGTGACCGCCGCCGGGATCACTCTCGGCATGGACGAGCTGTACAAGAAGCTTAGCC
ATGGCTTCCCGCCGGAGGTGGAGGAGCAGGATGATGGCACGCTGCCCATGTCTTGTGCCCAGGAGAGCGG
GATGGACCGTCACCCTGCAGCCTGTGCTTCTGCTAGGATCAATGTGTAGGATCCTTGACTTGCGGCCGCA
ACTCCCACCTGCAACATGCGTGACTGACTGAGGCCGCGACTCTAGAGTCGACCTGCATCTAGGCGCCGGA
ATTAGATCTCTCGAGGTTAACGAATTCTACCGGGTAGGGGAGGCGCTTTTCCCAAGGCAGTCTGGAGCAT
GCGCTTTAGCAGCCCCGCTGGGCACTTGGCGCTACACAAGTGGCCTCTGGCCTCGCACACATTCCACATC
CACCGGTAGGCGCCAACCGGCTCCGTTCTTTGGTGGCCCCTTCGCGCCACCTTCTACTCCTCCCCTAGTC
AGGAAGTTCCCCCCCGCCCCGCAGCTCGCGTCGTGCAGGACGTGACAAATGGAAGTAGCACGTCTCACTA
GTCTCGTGCAGATGGACAGCACCGCTGAGCAATGGAAGCGGGTAGGCCTTTGGGGCAGCGGCCAATAGCA
GCTTTGCTCCTTCGCTTTCTGGGCTCAGAGGCTGGGAAGGGGTGGGTCCGGGGGCGGGCTCAGGGGCGGG
CTCAGGGGCGGGGCGGGCGCCCGAAGGTCCTCCGGAGGCCCGGCATTCTGCACGCTTCAAAAGCGCACGT
CTGCCGCGCTGTTCTCCTCTTCCTCATCTCCGGGCCTTTCGACCTGCAGCCCAAGCTTACCATGGCTGAA
GGATCCGTCGCCAGGCAGCCTGACCTCTTGACCTGCGACGATGAGCCGATCCATATCCCCGGTGCCATCC
AACCGCATGGACTGCTGCTCGCCCTCGCCGCCGACATGACGATCGTTGCCGGCAGCGACAACCTTCCCGA
ACTCACCGGACTGGCGATCGGCGCCCTGATCGGCCGCTCTGCGGCCGATGTCTTCGACTCGGAGACGCAC
AACCGTCTGACGATCGCCTTGGCCGAGCCCGGGGCGGCCGTCGGAGCACCGATCACTGTCGGCTTCACGA
TGCGAAAGGACGCAGGCTTCATCGGCTCCTGGCATCGCCATGATCAGCTCATCTTCCTCGAGCTCGAGCC
TCCCCAGCGGGACGTCGCCGAGCCGCAGGCGTTCTTCCGCCGCACCAACAGCGCCATCCGCCGCCTGCAG
GCCGCCGAAACCTTGGAAAGCGCCTGCGCCGCCGCGGCGCAAGAGGTGCGGAAGATTACCGGCTTCGATC
GGGTGATGATCTATCGCTTCGCCTCCGACTTCAGCGGCGAAGTGATCGCAGAGGATCGGTGCGCCGAGGT
CGAGTCAAAACTAGGCCTGCACTATCCTGCCTCAACCGTGCCGGCGCAGGCCCGTCGGCTCTATACCATC
AACCCGGTACGGATCATTCCCGATATCAATTATCGGCCGGTGCCGGTCACCCCAGACCTCAATCCGGTCA
CCGGGCGGCCGATTGATCTTAGCTTCGCCATCCTGCGCAGCGTCTCGCCCGTCCATCTGGAATTCATGCG
CAACATAGGCATGCACGGCACGATGTCGATCTCGATTTTGCGCGGCGAGCGACTGTGGGGATTGATCGTT
TGCCATCACCGAACGCCGTACTACGTCGATCTCGATGGCCGCCAAGCCTGCGAGCTAGTCGCCCAGGTTC
TGGCCTGGCAGATCGGCGTGATGGAAGAGTAAAGCGGCCGCGACTCTAGAGTCGACCTGCAGGCATGCAA
GCTTGCAGGCATGCAAGCTTGATATCAAGCTTATCGATAATCAACCTCTGGATTACAAAATTTGTGAAAG
ATTGACTGGTATTCTTAACTATGTTGCTCCTTTTACGCTATGTGGATACGCTGCTTTAATGCCTTTGTAT
CATGCTATTGCTTCCCGTATGGCTTTCATTTTCTCCTCCTTGTATAAATCCTGGTTGCTGTCTCTTTATG
AGGAGTTGTGGCCCGTTGTCAGGCAACGTGGCGTGGTGTGCACTGTGTTTGCTGACGCAACCCCCACTGG
TTGGGGCATTGCCACCACCTGTCAGCTCCTTTCCGGGACTTTCGCTTTCCCCCTCCCTATTGCCACGGCG
GAACTCATCGCCGCCTGCCTTGCCCGCTGCTGGACAGGGGCTCGGCTGTTGGGCACTGACAATTCCGTGG
TGTTGTCGGGGAAATCATCGTCCTTTCCTTGGCTGCTCGCCTGTGTTGCCACCTGGATTCTGCGCGGGAC
GTCCTTCTGCTACGTCCCTTCGGCCCTCAATCCAGCGGACCTTCCTTCCCGCGGCCTGCTGCCGGCTCTG
CGGCCTCTTCCGCGTCTTCGCCTTCGCCCTCAGACGAGTCGGATCTCCCTTTGGGCCGCCTCCCCGCATC
GATACCGTCGACCTCGAGGGAATTAATTCGAGCTCGGTACCTTTAAGACCAATGACTTACAAGGCAGCTG
TAGATCTTAGCCACTTTTTAAAAGAAAAGGGGGGACTGGAAGGGCTAATTCACTCCCAACGAAGACAAGA
TCTGCTTTTTGCTTGTACTGGGTCTCTCTGGTTAGACCAGATCTGAGCCTGGGAGCTCTCTGGCTAACTA
GGGAACCCACTGCTTAAGCCTCAATAAAGCTTGCCTTGAGTGCTTCAAGTAGTGTGTGCCCGTCTGTTGT
GTGACTCTGGTAACTAGAGATCCCTCAGACCCTTTTAGTCAGTGTGGAAAATCTCTAGCAGCATCTAGAA
TTAATTCCGTGTATTCTATAGTGTCACCTAAATCGTATGTGTATGATACATAAGGTTATGTATTAATTGT
AGCCGCGTTCTAACGACAATATGTACAAGCCTAATTGTGTAGCATCTGGCTTACTGAAGCAGACCCTATC
ATCTCTCTCGTAAACTGCCGTCAGAGTCGGTTTGGTTGGACGAACCTTCTGAGTTTCTGGTAACGCCGTC
CCGCACCCGGAAATGGTCAGCGAACCAATCAGCAGGGTCATCGCTAGCCAGATCCTCTACGCCGGACGCA
TCGTGGCCGGCATCACCGGCGCCACAGGTGCGGTTGCTGGCGCCTATATCGCCGACATCACCGATGGGGA
AGATCGGGCTCGCCACTTCGGGCTCATGAGCGCTTGTTTCGGCGTGGGTATGGTGGCAGGCCCCGTGGCC
GGGGGACTGTTGGGCGCCATCTCCTTGCATGCACCATTCCTTGCGGCGGCGGTGCTCAACGGCCTCAACC
TACTACTGGGCTGCTTCCTAATGCAGGAGTCGCATAAGGGAGAGCGTCGAATGGTGCACTCTCAGTACAA
TCTGCTCTGATGCCGCATAGTTAAGCCAGCCCCGACACCCGCCAACACCCGCTGACGCGCCCTGACGGGC
TTGTCTGCTCCCGGCATCCGCTTACAGACAAGCTGTGACCGTCTCCGGGAGCTGCATGTGTCAGAGGTTT
TCACCGTCATCACCGAAACGCGCGAGACGAAAGGGCCTCGTGATACGCCTATTTTTATAGGTTAATGTCA
TGATAATAATGGTTTCTTAGACGTCAGGTGGCACTTTTCGGGGAAATGTGCGCGGAACCCCTATTTGTTT
ATTTTTCTAAATACATTCAAATATGTATCCGCTCATGAGACAATAACCCTGATAAATGCTTCAATAATAT
TGAAAAAGGAAGAGTATGAGTATTCAACATTTCCGTGTCGCCCTTATTCCCTTTTTTGCGGCATTTTGCC
TTCCTGTTTTTGCTCACCCAGAAACGCTGGTGAAAGTAAAAGATGCTGAAGATCAGTTGGGTGCACGAGT
GGGTTACATCGAACTGGATCTCAACAGCGGTAAGATCCTTGAGAGTTTTCGCCCCGAAGAACGTTTTCCA
ATGATGAGCACTTTTAAAGTTCTGCTATGTGGCGCGGTATTATCCCGTATTGACGCCGGGCAAGAGCAAC
TCGGTCGCCGCATACACTATTCTCAGAATGACTTGGTTGAGTACTCACCAGTCACAGAAAAGCATCTTAC
GGATGGCATGACAGTAAGAGAATTATGCAGTGCTGCCATAACCATGAGTGATAACACTGCGGCCAACTTA
CTTCTGACAACGATCGGAGGACCGAAGGAGCTAACCGCTTTTTTGCACAACATGGGGGATCATGTAACTC
GCCTTGATCGTTGGGAACCGGAGCTGAATGAAGCCATACCAAACGACGAGCGTGACACCACGATGCCTGT
AGCAATGGCAACAACGTTGCGCAAACTATTAACTGGCGAACTACTTACTCTAGCTTCCCGGCAACAATTA
ATAGACTGGATGGAGGCGGATAAAGTTGCAGGACCACTTCTGCGCTCGGCCCTTCCGGCTGGCTGGTTTA
TTGCTGATAAATCTGGAGCCGGTGAGCGTGGGTCTCGCGGTATCATTGCAGCACTGGGGCCAGATGGTAA
GCCCTCCCGTATCGTAGTTATCTACACGACGGGGAGTCAGGCAACTATGGATGAACGAAATAGACAGATC
GCTGAGATAGGTGCCTCACTGATTAAGCATTGGTAACTGTCAGACCAAGTTTACTCATATATACTTTAGA
TTGATTTAAAACTTCATTTTTAATTTAAAAGGATCTAGGTGAAGATCCTTTTTGATAATCTCATGACCAA
AATCCCTTAACGTGAGTTTTCGTTCCACTGAGCGTCAGACCCCGTAGAAAAGATCAAAGGATCTTCTTGA
GATCCTTTTTTTCTGCGCGTAATCTGCTGCTTGCAAACAAAAAAACCACCGCTACCAGCGGTGGTTTGTT
TGCCGGATCAAGAGCTACCAACTCTTTTTCCGAAGGTAACTGGCTTCAGCAGAGCGCAGATACCAAATAC
TGTTCTTCTAGTGTAGCCGTAGTTAGGCCACCACTTCAAGAACTCTGTAGCACCGCCTACATACCTCGCT
CTGCTAATCCTGTTACCAGTGGCTGCTGCCAGTGGCGATAAGTCGTGTCTTACCGGGTTGGACTCAAGAC
GATAGTTACCGGATAAGGCGCAGCGGTCGGGCTGAACGGGGGGTTCGTGCACACAGCCCAGCTTGGAGCG
AACGACCTACACCGAACTGAGATACCTACAGCGTGAGCTATGAGAAAGCGCCACGCTTCCCGAAGGGAGA
AAGGCGGACAGGTATCCGGTAAGCGGCAGGGTCGGAACAGGAGAGCGCACGAGGGAGCTTCCAGGGGGAA
ACGCCTGGTATCTTTATAGTCCTGTCGGGTTTCGCCACCTCTGACTTGAGCGTCGATTTTTGTGATGCTC
GTCAGGGGGGCGGAGCCTATGGAAAAACGCCAGCAACGCGGCCTTTTTACGGTTCCTGGCCTTTTGCTGG
CCTTTTGCTCACATGTTCTTTCCTGCGTTATCCCCTGATTCTGTGGATAACCGTATTACCGCCTTTGAGT
GAGCTGATACCGCTCGCCGCAGCCGAACGACCGAGCGCAGCGAGTCAGTGAGCGAGGAAGCGGAAGAGCG
CCCAATACGCAAACCGCCTCTCCCCGCGCGTTGGCCGATTCATTAATGCAGCTGTGGAATGTGTGTCAGT
TAGGGTGTGGAAAGTCCCCAGGCTCCCCAGCAGGCAGAAGTATGCAAAGCATGCATCTCAATTAGTCAGC
AACCAGGTGTGGAAAGTCCCCAGGCTCCCCAGCAGGCAGAAGTATGCAAAGCATGCATCTCAATTAGTCA
GCAACCATAGTCCCGCCCCTAACTCCGCCCATCCCGCCCCTAACTCCGCCCAGTTCCGCCCATTCTCCGC
CCCATGGCTGACTAATTTTTTTTATTTATGCAGAGGCCGAGGCCGCCTCGGCCTCTGAGCTATTCCAGAA
GTAGTGAGGAGGCTTTTTTGGAGGCCTAGGCTTTTGCAAAAAGCTTGGACACAAGACAGGCTTGCGAGAT
ATGTTTGAGAATACCACTTTATCCCGCGTCAGGGAGAGGCAGTGCGTAAAAAGACGCGGACTCATGTGAA
ATACTGGTTTTTAGTGCGCCAGATCTCTATAATCTCGCGCAACCTATTTTCCCCTCGAACACTTTTTAAG
CCGTAGATAAACAGGCTGGGACACTTCACATGAGCGAAAAATACATCGTCACCTGGGACATGTTGCAGAT
CCATGCACGTAAACTCGCAAGCCGACTGATGCCTTCTGAACAATGGAAAGGCATTATTGCCGTAAGCCGT
GGCGGTCTGTACCGGGTGCGTTACTGGCGCGTGAACTGGGTATTCGTCATGTCGATACCGTTTGTATTTC
CAGCTACGATCACGACAACCAGCGCGAGCTTAAAGTGCTGAAACGCGCAGAAGGCGATGGCGAAGGCTTC
ATCGTTATTGATGACCTGGTGGATACCGGTGGTACTGCGGTTGCGATTCGTGAAATGTATCCAAAAGCGC
ACTTTGTCACCATCTTCGCAAAACCGGCTGGTCGTCCGCTGGTTGATGACTATGTTGTTGATATCCCGCA
AGATACCTGGATTGAACAGCCGTGGGATATGGGCGTCGTATTCGTCCCGCCAATCTCCGGTCGCTAATCT
TTTCAACGCCTGGCACTGC
